Addgene plasmid #66162: pCVD621
Purpose: to make a ctxB probe
Depositing lab: James Kaper. Depositing organization: University of Maryland, Baltimore. Publication: CVD110, an attenuated Vibrio cholerae O1 El Tor live oral vaccine strain. Michalski J, Galen JE, Fasano A, Kaper JB. Infect Immun. 1993 Oct;61(10):4462-8. PubMed 8406837.
Backbone
  Vector backbone: pCVD315
  Backbone manufacturer: Kaper lab, Addgene plasmid 63737
  Vector type: cloning vector
Growth in bacteria
  Bacterial resistance: Ampicillin, 100 μg/mL
  Growth temperature: 37°C
  Growth strain: DH5alpha
  Copy number: Unknown
Gene/Insert
  Gene/Insert name: ctxB
  Insert size (bp): 1400
  Promoter: Unknown
  Cloning method: Restriction Enzyme; 5′ cloning site KpnI (not destroyed); 3′ cloning site KpnI (not destroyed)
  Sequencing primers: 5′ pBRforEco; 3′ MoCloF
Terms and licenses: Academic/Nonprofit Terms; Industry Terms: Not Available to Industry
Depositor comments: ctxB with KpnI linkers cloned into pCVD315 KpnI site. 1.4 kb ctxB probe.plasmid GENOTYPE :pCVD315::ctxB
How to cite: pCVD621 was a gift from James Kaper (Addgene plasmid # 66162 ; http://n2t.net/addgene:66162 ; RRID:Addgene_66162)
