[The description below was written by a language model from this plasmid's Addgene catalogue record.]
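Description:
pCVD621 is a bacterial cloning plasmid built on the pCVD315 backbone that carries a fragment containing ctxB, the gene encoding the B (receptor-binding) subunit of cholera toxin. The record classifies it simply as a cloning vector maintained in a standard laboratory E. coli strain under ampicillin selection. The copy number is listed as unknown, and no origin of replication or other backbone features are described, since no feature table accompanies the entry.

The insert is an approximately 1.4 kb ctxB-containing fragment that was fitted with KpnI linkers and ligated into the single KpnI site of pCVD315, giving the genotype pCVD315::ctxB. Because KpnI sites are retained on both sides of the insert, the fragment can be released intact by digestion with that one enzyme. The promoter is recorded as unknown, and nothing in the entry indicates that the plasmid is intended for expression of the B subunit. No tags, reporters or other engineered elements are noted.

The stated purpose is to serve as a source of a ctxB DNA probe: the excised 1.4 kb fragment can be labelled and used in hybridisation experiments to detect the presence or absence of ctxB sequences. The associated publication concerns the construction of an attenuated Vibrio cholerae O1 El Tor live oral vaccine strain, a setting in which such a probe would plausibly be used to check the toxin gene content of engineered strains, although the record does not spell out the specific use.
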