>Addgene plasmid #66162 | pCVD621 | addgene partial sequence | sequence record 115934 | pBRforEco 5'-AATAGGCGTATCACGAGGC-3'
AAGGTGTCACTATTGTAAAAGGTTTAGACCTTGACGATGCCGCTCTAAAGCTGCTTGCCGCTGAACTCAA
GAAAAAATGTGGATGTGGTGGAGCTGTAAAAGATGGCGATATTGAAATTCAAGGAGATGTTAGAGATCAA
CTCAAAACATTGCTTGAATCGAAAGGACACAAAGTCAAATTAGCAGGTGGTTAAGTCGTATTTTACTCCT
CGTGTAACCCCAAACTGCCAATAACTCCACCTTAGTGTGGAGTTCTTTTTTAGCGAAGTAAACCTAAACA
CATTTGAAATGTGTTGGTAACAGGTTTTCAAATCAAGGGATTACACAAACACTGTCATTAATAATCATGC
TTAACATTGTCAAATGATAAATATGATTATTAGGTATTTTATGGTAAATACAGTTATGTTTAATGCTGGA
TTAAGAATAGGGAGCAGATTGGGGTTTGCGACCTCTTTTTATGCCTTAATTTAACATAACGCACGTAATA
CGCACTAAGGATGTGGAATAAAAACATCATACTTGCAGTAATACATGTTTGGGCAAAACGGTTGCTTCTC
ATCATCGAACCACAAAAAAGCCCACTGAGGTGGGCTTTTTTATATCTTAATTTGCCATACTAATTGCGGC
AATCGCATGAGGCGTTTTATTATTCCATACACATAACTTTTCGACTTTAGCTTCAGTAAGATATGCAATC
CTCAGGGTATCCTTCATCCTTTCAATCGCTTTTTTTTGTGAATCTATATGTTGACTACCTGGTACTTCTA
CTTGAAA
