>Addgene plasmid #66162 | pCVD621 | addgene partial sequence | sequence record 116494 | MoCloF 5'-agcgaggaagcggaagagcg-3'
CGGTATTTCACACCGCATATGGTGCACTCTCAGTACAATCTGCTCTGATGCCGCATAGTTAAGCCAGTAT
ATACACTCCGCTATCGCTACGTGACTGGGTCATGGCTGCGCCCCGACACCCGCCAACACCCGCTGACGCG
CCCTGACGGGCTTGTCTGCTCCCGGCATCCGCTTACAGACAAGCTGTGACCGTCTCCGGGAGCTGCATGT
GTCAGAGGTTTTCACCGTCATCACCGAAACGCGCGAGGCAGAACAGTCGGTACGGCTGACCATCGGGTGC
CAGTGCGGGAGTTTCGTTCAGCACTGTCCTGCTCCTTGTGATGGTTTACAAACGTAAAAAGTCTCTTTAA
TACCTGTTTTTGCTTCATATTGTTCAGCGACAGCTTGCTGTACGGCAGGCACCAGCTCTTCCGGGATCAG
CGCGACGATACAGCCGCCAAATCCGCCGCCGGTCATGCGTACGCCACCTTTGTCGCCAATCACAGCTTTG
ACGATTTCTACCAGAGTGTCAATTTGCGGCACGGTGATTTCGAAATCATCGCGCATAGAGGCATGAGACT
CCGCCATCAACTCGCCCATACGTTTCAGGTCGCCTTGCTCCAGCGCGCTGGCAGCTTCAACGGTGCGGGC
GTTTTCAGTCAGTATATGACGCACGCGTTTTGCCACGATCGGGTCCAGTTCATGCGCAACAGCGTTGAAC
TCTTCAATGGTGACATCACGCAGGGCTGGCTGCTGGAAGAAACGCGCACCGGTTTCGCACTGTTCACGAC
GGGTGTTGTATTCGCTGCCAACCAGGGTACGTTTGAAGTTACTGTTGATGATGACGACAGCCACACCTTT
GG
